>Addgene plasmid #143513 | TFORF1513 | addgene full sequence | sequence record 400430 | Addgene NGS Result
TTAATGTAGTCTTATGCAATACTCTTGTAGTCTTGCAACATGGTAACGATGAGTTAGCAACATGCCTTAC
AAGGAGAGAAAAAGCACCGTGCATGCCGATTGGTGGAAGTAAGGTGGTACGATCGTGCCTTATTAGGAAG
GCAACAGACGGGTCTGACATGGATTGGACGAACCACTGAATTGCCGCATTGCAGAGATATTGTATTTAAG
TGCCTAGCTCGATACATAAACGGGTCTCTCTGGTTAGACCAGATCTGAGCCTGGGAGCTCTCTGGCTAAC
TAGGGAACCCACTGCTTAAGCCTCAATAAAGCTTGCCTTGAGTGCTTCAAGTAGTGTGTGCCCGTCTGTT
GTGTGACTCTGGTAACTAGAGATCCCTCAGACCCTTTTAGTCAGTGTGGAAAATCTCTAGCAGTGGCGCC
CGAACAGGGACTTGAAAGCGAAAGGGAAACCAGAGGAGCTCTCTCGACGCAGGACTCGGCTTGCTGAAGC
GCGCACGGCAAGAGGCGAGGGGCGGCGACTGGTGAGTACGCCAAAAATTTTGACTAGCGGAGGCTAGAAG
GAGAGAGATGGGTGCGAGAGCGTCAGTATTAAGCGGGGGAGAATTAGATCGCGATGGGAAAAAATTCGGT
TAAGGCCAGGGGGAAAGAAAAAATATAAATTAAAACATATAGTATGGGCAAGCAGGGAGCTAGAACGATT
CGCAGTTAATCCTGGCCTGTTAGAAACATCAGAAGGCTGTAGACAAATACTGGGACAGCTACAACCATCC
CTTCAGACAGGATCAGAAGAACTTAGATCATTATATAATACAGTAGCAACCCTCTATTGTGTGCATCAAA
GGATAGAGATAAAAGACACCAAGGAAGCTTTAGACAAGATAGAGGAAGAGCAAAACAAAAGTAAGACCAC
CGCACAGCAAGCGGCCGCTGATCTTCAGACCTGGAGGAGGAGATATGAGGGACAATTGGAGAAGTGAATT
ATATAAATATAAAGTAGTAAAAATTGAACCATTAGGAGTAGCACCCACCAAGGCAAAGAGAAGAGTGGTG
CAGAGAGAAAAAAGAGCAGTGGGAATAGGAGCTTTGTTCCTTGGGTTCTTGGGAGCAGCAGGAAGCACTA
TGGGCGCAGCGTCAATGACGCTGACGGTACAGGCCAGACAATTATTGTCTGGTATAGTGCAGCAGCAGAA
CAATTTGCTGAGGGCTATTGAGGCGCAACAGCATCTGTTGCAACTCACAGTCTGGGGCATCAAGCAGCTC
CAGGCAAGAATCCTGGCTGTGGAAAGATACCTAAAGGATCAACAGCTCCTGGGGATTTGGGGTTGCTCTG
GAAAACTCATTTGCACCACTGCTGTGCCTTGGAATGCTAGTTGGAGTAATAAATCTCTGGAACAGATTTG
GAATCACACGACCTGGATGGAGTGGGACAGAGAAATTAACAATTACACAAGCTTAATACACTCCTTAATT
GAAGAATCGCAAAACCAGCAAGAAAAGAATGAACAAGAATTATTGGAATTAGATAAATGGGCAAGTTTGT
GGAATTGGTTTAACATAACAAATTGGCTGTGGTATATAAAATTATTCATAATGATAGTAGGAGGCTTGGT
AGGTTTAAGAATAGTTTTTGCTGTACTTTCTATAGTGAATAGAGTTAGGCAGGGATATTCACCATTATCG
TTTCAGACCCACCTCCCAACCCCGAGGGGACCCATGCATTGCATCTCAATTAGTCAGCAACCAGGTGTGG
AAAGTCCCCAGGCTCCCCAGCAGGCAGAAGTATGCAAAGCATGCGTCTCAATTAGTCAGCAACCATAGTC
CCGCCCCTAACTCCGCCCATCCCGCCCCTAACTCCGCCCAGTTCCGCCCATTCTCCGCCCCATGGCTGAC
TAATTTTTTTTATTTATGCAGAGGCCGAGGCCGCCTCGGCCTCTGAGCTATTCCAGAAGTAGTGAGGAGG
CTTTTTTGGAGGCCTAGGCTTTTGCAAAAAGCTTTCTAGAGGTACCACCGGAGCTTACCATGACCGAGTA
CAAGCCCACGGTGCGCCTCGCCACCCGCGACGACGTCCCCAGGGCCGTACGCACCCTCGCCGCCGCGTTC
GCCGACTACCCCGCCACGCGCCACACCGTCGATCCGGACCGCCACATCGAGCGGGTCACCGAGCTGCAAG
AACTCTTCCTCACGCGCGTCGGGCTCGACATCGGCAAGGTGTGGGTCGCGGACGACGGCGCCGCCGTGGC
GGTCTGGACCACGCCGGAGAGCGTCGAAGCGGGGGCGGTGTTCGCCGAGATCGGCCCGCGCATGGCCGAG
TTGAGCGGTTCCCGGCTGGCCGCGCAGCAACAGATGGAAGGCCTCCTGGCGCCGCACCGGCCCAAGGAGC
CCGCGTGGTTCCTGGCCACCGTCGGCGTCTCGCCCGACCACCAGGGCAAGGGTCTGGGCAGCGCCGTCGT
GCTCCCCGGAGTGGAGGCGGCCGAGCGCGCCGGGGTGCCCGCCTTCCTGGAGACCTCCGCGCCCCGCAAC
CTCCCCTTCTACGAGCGGCTCGGCTTCACCGTCACCGCCGACGTCGAGGTGCCCGAAGGACCGCGCACCT
GGTGCATGACCCGCAAGCCCGGTGCCAGTTAACGAATTCTAGATCTTGAGACAAATGGCAGTATTCATCC
ACAATTTTAAAAGAAAAGGGGGGATTGGGGGGTACAGTGCAGGGGAAAGAATAGTAGACATAATAGCAAC
AGACATACAAACTAAAGAATTACAAAAACAAATTACAAAAATTCAAAATTTTCGGGTTTATTACAGGGAC
AGCAGAGATCCACTTTGGCGCCGGCTCGAGGCCTGCAGGTGCAAAGATGGATAAAGTTTTAAACAGAGAG
GAATCTTTGCAGCTAATGGACCTTCTAGGTCTTGAAAGGAGTGGGAATTGGCTCCGGTGCCCGTCAGTGG
GCAGAGCGCACATCGCCCACAGTCCCCGAGAAGTTGGGGGGAGGGGTCGGCAATTGAACCGGTGCCTAGA
GAAGGTGGCGCGGGGTAAACTGGGAAAGTGATGTCGTGTACTGGCTCCGCCTTTTTCCCGAGGGTGGGGG
AGAACCGTATATAAGTGCAGTAGTCGCCGTGAACGTTCTTTTTCGCAACGGGTTTGCCGCCAGAACACAG
GTAAGTGCCGTGTGTGGTTCCCGCGGGCCTGGCCTCTTTACGGGTTATGGCCCTTGCGTGCCTTGAATTA
CTTCCACCTGGCTGCAGTACGTGATTCTTGATCCCGAGCTTCGGGTTGGAAGTGGGTGGGAGAGTTCGAG
GCCTTGCGCTTAAGGAGCCCCTTCGCCTCGTGCTTGAGTTGAGGCCTGGCCTGGGCGCTGGGGCCGCCGC
GTGCGAATCTGGTGGCACCTTCGCGCCTGTCTCGCTGCTTTCGATAAGTCTCTAGCCATTTAAAATTTTT
GATGACCTGCTGCGACGCTTTTTTTCTGGCAAGATAGTCTTGTAAATGCGGGCCAAGATCTGCACACTGG
TATTTCGGTTTTTGGGGCCGCGGGCGGCGACGGGGCCCGTGCGTCCCAGCGCACATGTTCGGCGAGGCGG
GGCCTGCGAGCGCGGCCACCGAGAATCGGACGGGGGTAGTCTCAAGCTGGCCGGCCTGCTCTGGTGCCTG
GCCTCGCGCCGCCGTGTATCGCCCCGCCCTGGGCGGCAAGGCTGGCCCGGTCGGCACCAGTTGCGTGAGC
GGAAAGATGGCCGCTTCCCGGCCCTGCTGCAGGGAGCTCAAAATGGAGGACGCGGCGCTCGGGAGAGCGG
GCGGGTGAGTCACCCACACAAAGGAAAAGGGCCTTTCCGTCCTCAGCCGTCGCTTCATGTGACTCCACGG
AGTACCGGGCGCCGTCCAGGCACCTCGATTAGTTCTCGAGCTTTTGGAGTACGTCGTCTTTAGGTTGGGG
GGAGGGGTTTTATGCGATGGAGTTTCCCCACACTGAGTGGGTGGAGACTGAAGTTAGGCCAGCTTGGCAC
TTGATGTAATTCTCCTTGGAATTTGCCCTTTTTGAGTTTGGATCTTGGTTCATTCTCAAGCCTCAGACAG
TGGTTCAAAGTTTTTTTCTTCCATTTCAGGTGTCGTGAGGCTAGCACCGCCACCATGCTCAGGGTTCCGG
AGCCGCGGCCCGGGGAGGCGAAAGCGGAGGGGGCCGCGCCGCCGACCCCGTCCAAGCCGCTCACGTCCTT
CCTCATCCAGGACATCCTGCGGGACGGCGCGCAGCGGCAAGGCGGCCGCACGAGCAGCCAGAGACAGCGC
GACCCGGAGCCGGAGCCAGAGCCAGAGCCAGAGGGAGGACGCAGCCGCGCCGGGGCGCAGAACGACCAGC
TGAGCACCGGGCCCCGCGCCGCGCCGGAGGAGGCCGAGACGCTGGCAGAGACCGAGCCAGAAAGGCACTT
GGGGTCTTATCTGTTGGACTCTGAAAACACTTCAGGCGCCCTTCCAAGGCTTCCCCAAACCCCTAAGCAG
CCGCAGAAGCGCTCCCGAGCTGCCTTC
[171 nt withheld, positions 4508-4678]
GGAGACTTGGAGAAGCACTCCTCTTTGCCGGCCCTGAAAGAGGAGGCCTTCTCCCGGGCCTCCCTGGTCT
CCGTGTATAACAGCTATCCTTACTACCCATACCTGTACTGCGTGGGCAGCTGGAGCCCAGCTTTTTGGTA
GTAATGAACTAGTCCGTAACTTGAAAGTATTTCGATTTCTTGGCTTTATATATCTTGTGGAAAGGACGAG
TGATGCGGTGTCTATAGACATAAACGCGTTAAGTCGACAATCAACCTCTGGATTACAAAATTTGTGAAAG
ATTGACTGGTATTCTTAACTATGTTGCTCCTTTTACGCTATGTGGATACGCTGCTTTAATGCCTTTGTAT
CATGCTATTGCTTCCCGTATGGCTTTCATTTTCTCCTCCTTGTATAAATCCTGGTTGCTGTCTCTTTATG
AGGAGTTGTGGCCCGTTGTCAGGCAACGTGGCGTGGTGTGCACTGTGTTTGCTGACGCAACCCCCACTGG
TTGGGGCATTGCCACCACCTGTCAGCTCCTTTCCGGGACTTTCGCTTTCCCCCTCCCTATTGCCACGGCG
GAACTCATCGCCGCCTGCCTTGCCCGCTGCTGGACAGGGGCTCGGCTGTTGGGCACTGACAATTCCGTGG
TGTTGTCGGGGAAATCATCGTCCTTTCCTTGGCTGCTCGCCTGTGTTGCCACCTGGATTCTGCGCGGGAC
GTCCTTCTGCTACGTCCCTTCGGCCCTCAATCCAGCGGACCTTCCTTCCCGCGGCCTGCTGCCGGCTCTG
CGGCCTCTTCCGCGTCTTCGCCTTCGCCCTCAGACGAGTCGGATCTCCCTTTGGGCCGCCTCCCCGCGTC
GACTTTAAGACCAATGACTTACAAGGCAGCTGTAGATCTTAGCCACTTTTTAAAAGAAAAGGGGGGACTG
GAAGGGCTAATTCACTCCCAACGAAGACAAGATCTGCTTTTTGCTTGTACTGGGTCTCTCTGGTTAGACC
AGATCTGAGCCTGGGAGCTCTCTGGCTAACTAGGGAACCCACTGCTTAAGCCTCAATAAAGCTTGCCTTG
AGTGCTTCAAGTAGTGTGTGCCCGTCTGTTGTGTGACTCTGGTAACTAGAGATCCCTCAGACCCTTTTAG
TCAGTGTGGAAAATCTCTAGCAGTACGTATAGTAGTTCATGTCATCTTATTATTCAGTATTTATAACTTG
CAAAGAAATGAATATCAGAGAGTGAGAGGAACTTGTTTATTGCAGCTTATAATGGTTACAAATAAAGCAA
TAGCATCACAAATTTCACAAATAAAGCATTTTTTTCACTGCATTCTAGTTGTGGTTTGTCCAAACTCATC
AATGTATCTTATCATGTCTGGCTCTAGCTATCCCGCCCCTAACTCCGCCCATCCCGCCCCTAACTCCGCC
CAGTTCCGCCCATTCTCCGCCCCATGGCTGACTAATTTTTTTTATTTATGCAGAGGCCGAGGCCGCCTCG
GCCTCTGAGCTATTCCAGAAGTAGTGAGGAGGCTTTTTTGGAGGCCTAGGGACGTACCCAATTCGCCCTA
TAGTGAGTCGTATTACGCGCGCTCACTGGCCGTCGTTTTACAACGTCGTGACTGGGAAAACCCTGGCGTT
ACCCAACTTAATCGCCTTGCAGCACATCCCCCTTTCGCCAGCTGGCGTAATAGCGAAGAGGCCCGCACCG
ATCGCCCTTCCCAACAGTTGCGCAGCCTGAATGGCGAATGGG
[124 nt withheld, positions 6401-6524]
C
[91 nt withheld, positions 6526-6616]
A
[49 nt withheld, positions 6618-6666]
CCTTTGACGTTGGAGTCCACGTTCTTT
[37 nt withheld, positions 6694-6730]
ACCCTATCTCGGTCTATTCTTTTGATTTATAAGGGATTTTGCCGATTTCGGCCTATTGGTTAAAAAATGA
GCTGATTTAACAAAAATTTAACGCGAATTTTAACAAAATATTAACGCTTACAATTTAGGTGGCACTTTTC
GGGGAAATGTGCGCGGAACCCCTATTTGTTTATTTTTCTAAATACATTCAAATATGTATCCGCTCATGAG
ACAATAACCCTGATAAATGCTTCAATAATATTGAAAAAGGAAGAGTATGAGTATTCAACATTTCCGTGTC
GCCCTTATTCCCTTTTTTGCGGCATTTTGCCTTCCTGTTTTTGCTCACCCAGAAACGCTGGTGAAAGTAA
AAGATGCTGAAGATCAGTTGGGTGCACGAGTGGGTTACATCGAACTGGATCTCAACAGCGGTAAGATCCT
TGAGAGTTTTCGCCCCGAAGAACGTTTTCCAATGATGAGCACTTTTAAAGTTCTGCTATGTGGCGCGGTA
TTATCCCGTATTGACGCCGGGCAAGAGCAACTCGGTCGCCGCATACACTATTCTCAGAATGACTTGGTTG
AGTACTCACCAGTCACAGAAAAGCATCTTACGGATGGCATGACAGTAAGAGAATTATGCAGTGCTGCCAT
AACCATGAGTGATAACACTGCGGCCAACTTACTTCTGACAACGATCGGAGGACCGAAGGAGCTAACCGCT
TTTTTGCACAACATGGGGGATCATGTAACTCGCCTTGATCGTTGGGAACCGGAGCTGAATGAAGCCATAC
CAAACGACGAGCGTGACACCACGATGCCTGTAGCAATGGCAACAACGTTGCGCAAACTATTAACTGGCGA
ACTACTTACTCTAGCTTCCCGGCAACAATTAATAGACTGGATGGAGGCGGATAAAGTTGCAGGACCACTT
CTGCGCTCGGCCCTTCCGGCTGGCTGGTTTATTGCTGATAAATCTGGAGCCGGTGAGCGTGGGTCTCGCG
GTATCATTGCAGCACTGGGGCCAGATGGTAAGCCCTCCCGTATCGTAGTTATCTACACGACGGGGAGTCA
GGCAACTATGGATGAACGAAATAGACAGATCGCTGAGATAGGTGCCTCACTGATTAAGCATTGGTAACTG
TCAGACCAAGTTTACTCATATATACTTTAGATTGATTTAAAACTTCATTTTTAATTTAAAAGGATCTAGG
TGAAGATCCTTTTTGATAATCTCATGACCAAAATCCCTTAACGTGAGTTTTCGTTCCACTGAGCGTCAGA
CCCCGTAGAAAAGATCAAAGGATCTTCTTGAGATCCTTTTTTTCTGCGCGTAATCTGCTGCTTGCAAACA
AAAAAACCACCGCTACCAGCGGTGGTTTGTTTGCCGGATCAAGAGCTACCAACTCTTTTTCCGAAGGTAA
CTGGCTTCAGCAGAGCGCAGATACCAAATACTGTTCTTCTAGTGTAGCCGTAGTTAGGCCACCACTTCAA
GAACTCTGTAGCACCGCCTACATACCTCGCTCTGCTAATCCTGTTACCAGTGGCTGCTGCCAGTGGCGAT
AAGTCGTGTCTTACCGGGTTGGACTCAAGACGATAGTTACCGGATAAGGCGCAGCGGTCGGGCTGAACGG
GGGGTTCGTGCACACAGCCCAGCTTGGAGCGAACGACCTACACCGAACTGAGATACCTACAGCGTGAGCT
ATGAGAAAGCGCCACGCTTCCCGAAGGGAGAAAGGCGGACAGGTATCCGGTAAGCGGCAGGGTCGGAACA
GGAGAGCGCACGAGGGAGCTTCCAGGGGGAAACGCCTGGTATCTTTATAGTCCTGTCGGGTTTCGCCACC
TCTGACTTGAGCGTCGATTTTTGTGATGCTCGTCAGGGGGGCGGAGCCTATGGAAAAACGCCAGCAACGC
GGCCTTTTTACGGTTCCTGGCCTTTTGCTGGCCTTTTGCTCACATGTTCTTTCCTGCGTTATCCCCTGAT
TCTGTGGATAACCGTATTACCGCCTTTGAGTGAGCTGATACCGCTCGCCGCAGCCGAACGACCGAGCGCA
GCGAGTCAGTGAGCGAGGAAGCGGAAGAGCGCCCAATACGCAAACCGCCTCTCCCCGCGCGTTGGCCGAT
TCATTAATGCAGCTGGCACGACAGGTTTCCCGACTGGAAAGCGGGCAGTGAGCGCAACGCAATTAATGTG
AGTTAGCTCACTCATTAGGCACCCCAGGCTTTACACTTTATGCTTCCGGCTCGTATGTTGTGTGGAATTG
TGAGCGGATAACAATTTCACACAGGAAACAGCTATGACCATGATTACGCCAAGCGCGCAATTAACCCTCA
CTAAAGGGAACAAAAGCTGGAGCTGCAAGC
Features (pLannotate 1.2.2; 31 found; start..end, strand, type, name):
      5..231     +  promoter       RSV promoter: Rous sarcoma virus enhancer/promoter
    232..412     +  LTR            5' LTR (truncated): truncated 5' long terminal repeat (LTR) from HIV-1
    459..584     +  misc_feature   HIV-1 Ψ: packaging signal of human immunodeficiency virus type 1
    568..931     +  CDS            HIV-1 gag (fragment): gag protein from human immunodeficiency virus 1; gag
   1077..1310    +  misc_feature   RRE: The Rev response element (RRE) of HIV-1 allows for Rev-dependent mRNA export from the nucleus to the cytoplasm.
   1687..1713    +  CDS            Rev (fragment): human immunodeficiency virus 1 (HIV-1) Rev protein; rev; enhances nuclear export of unspliced and incompletely spliced viral mRNAs
   1720..1743    +  promoter       SV40 promoter (fragment): SV40 early promoter
   1744..1815    +  promoter       SV40 promoter (fragment): SV40 enhancer and early promoter
   1839..1974    +  rep_origin     SV40 ori: SV40 origin of replication
   2020..2616    +  CDS            PuroR (fragment): puromycin N-acetyltransferase; pac from Streptomyces; confers resistance to puromycin
   2665..2782    +  misc_feature   cPPT/CTS: central polypurine tract and central termination sequence of HIV-1
   2847..2913    +  CDS            small t antigen (fragment): SV40 (simian virus 40) small t antigen
   2920..4098    +  promoter       EF-1α promoter: strong constitutive promoter for human elongation factor EF-1α
   4115..4816    +  CDS            NKX3-1 (sequence partly withheld): NKX31_HUMAN - Also known as NKX3.1, NKX3A. Experimental evidence at protein level: Swiss-Prot protein existence level 1. Transcription factor, which binds preferentially the consensus sequence 5'-TAAGT[AG]-3' and can behave as a transcriptional repressor. Plays an important role in normal prostate development, regulating proliferation of glandular epithelium and in the formation of ducts in prostate. Acts as a tumor suppressor controlling prostate carcinogenesis, as shown by the ability to inhibit proliferation and invasion activities of PC-3 prostate cancer cells. From Homo sapiens (Human).
   4832..4885    +  promoter       U6 promoter (fragment): RNA polymerase III promoter for human U6 snRNA
   4927..5515    +  misc_feature   WPRE: woodchuck hepatitis virus posttranscriptional regulatory element
   5566..5585    +  misc_feature   cPPT/CTS (fragment): central polypurine tract and central termination sequence of HIV-1
   5587..5820    +  LTR            3' LTR (ΔU3): self-inactivating 3' long terminal repeat (LTR) from HIV-1
   5898..6019    +  polyA_signal   SV40 poly(A) signal: SV40 polyadenylation signal
   6059..6194    +  rep_origin     SV40 ori: SV40 origin of replication
   6215..6233    -  promoter       T7 promoter: promoter for bacteriophage T7 RNA polymerase
   6241..6396    +  CDS            lacZα (fragment): LacZα fragment of β-galactosidase; lacZ fragment
   6401..6829    +  rep_origin     f1 ori (sequence partly withheld): f1 bacteriophage origin of replication; arrow indicates direction of (+) strand synthesis
   6882..6986    +  promoter       AmpR promoter: bla
   6987..7847    +  CDS            AmpR: β-lactamase; bla; confers resistance to ampicillin, carbenicillin, and related antibiotics
   8018..8606    +  rep_origin     ori: high-copy-number ColE1/pMB1/pBR322/pUC origin of replication
   8789..8881    +  CDS            lacI (fragment): lac repressor; lacI; The lac repressor binds to the lac operator to inhibit transcription in E. coli. This inhibition can be relieved by adding lactose or isopropyl-β-D-thiogalactopyranoside (IPTG).
   8894..8915    +  protein_bind   CAP binding site: CAP binding activates transcription in the presence of cAMP. E. coli catabolite activator protein
   8930..8960    +  promoter       lac promoter: promoter for the E. coli lac operon
   8968..8984    +  protein_bind   lac operator: The lac repressor binds to the lac operator to inhibit transcription in E. coli. This inhibition can be relieved by adding lactose or isopropyl-β-D-thiogalactopyranoside (IPTG). lac repressor encoded by lacI
   9029..9047    +  promoter       T3 promoter: promoter for bacteriophage T3 RNA polymerase
