[The description below was written by a language model from this plasmid's Addgene catalogue record and pLannotate feature annotations shown in this document.]
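Description:
TFORF1513 is a third-generation-style, self-inactivating lentiviral expression plasmid built on the pLX_TRC317 backbone from the Broad Institute Genetic Perturbation Platform. It carries the human transcription factor NKX3-1 as a synthesized open reading frame. It belongs to a large barcoded transcription factor ORF collection in which each construct carries a unique 24-bp barcode, so that the overexpressed factor can be identified in pooled screens such as directed-differentiation screens. In bacteria the plasmid replicates from a high-copy ColE1/pUC-type origin and is selected with ampicillin through the bla gene. An f1 origin and remnants of a lac/lacZα cloning region with T7 and T3 promoters are also present in the backbone. The depositor notes that the plasmid can recombine, as is common for LTR-containing vectors.

The viral genome is transcribed from an RSV promoter fused to a truncated HIV-1 5' LTR. This is followed by the Ψ packaging signal with a gag fragment, the Rev response element for Rev-dependent nuclear export, and a cPPT/CTS element. It ends in a ΔU3 3' LTR, which inactivates LTR promoter activity after integration, with an SV40 polyadenylation signal downstream. Two expression units lie inside the provirus. An SV40 early promoter/origin drives puromycin N-acetyltransferase for selection of transduced mammalian cells, and a full EF-1α promoter drives the NKX3-1 coding sequence. A WPRE follows the ORF to enhance transcript stability and expression. The barcode is not annotated in the feature table. A short stretch between the ORF and the WPRE is called as a U6 promoter fragment, which is probably just a homology hit and not a functional Pol III promoter.
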