Addgene plasmid #143513: TFORF1513
Purpose: Lentiviral vector for overexpressing transcription factor ORFs with unique 24-bp barcodes. Barcodes facilitate identification of transcription factors in pooled screens.
Depositing lab: Feng Zhang. Depositing organization: Broad Institute. Publication: A transcription factor atlas of directed differentiation. Joung J, Ma S, Tay T, Geiger-Schuller KR, Kirchgatterer PC, Verdine VK, Guo B, Arias-Garcia MA, Allen WE, Singh A, Kuksenko O, Abudayyeh OO, Gootenberg JS, Fu Z, Macrae RK, Buenrostro JD, Regev A, Zhang F. Cell. 2023 Jan 5;186(1):209-229.e26. doi: 10.1016/j.cell.2022.11.026. PubMed 36608654.
Backbone
  Vector backbone: pLX_TRC317
  Backbone manufacturer: Broad Institute Genetic Perturbation Platform
  Backbone size w/o insert (bp): 8264
  Vector type: Mammalian Expression, Lentiviral
  Selectable markers: Puromycin
Growth in bacteria
  Bacterial resistance: Ampicillin, 100 μg/mL
  Growth temperature: 37°C
  Growth strain: NEB Stable
  Copy number: High Copy
Gene/Insert
  Gene/Insert name: NKX3-1
  Species: H. sapiens (human)
  Insert size (bp): 806
  Entrez Gene: NKX3-1 (a.k.a. BAPX2, NKX3, NKX3.1, NKX3A)
  Promoter: EF1a
  Cloning method: Unknown
  Sequencing primers: 5′ GGGTGGAGACTGAAGTTAGGCCAG; 3′ CACATAGCGTAAAAGGAGCAACATAG
Terms and licenses: Academic/Nonprofit Terms; Industry Terms: Not Available to Industry
Depositor comments: NM_006167,ENST00000380871 . The transcription factor ORF portion of this plasmid was synthesized by Genewiz. Please test multiple small colonies in case of plasmid recombination. To make this collection available in a timely manner, a portion of this collection was not fully sequenced by Addgene. If an Addgene verified full plasmid sequence is not available, please contact us prior to placing an order to request the full sequence.
How to cite: TFORF1513 was a gift from Feng Zhang (Addgene plasmid # 143513 ; http://n2t.net/addgene:143513 ; RRID:Addgene_143513)
