>Addgene plasmid #143513 | TFORF1513 | depositor partial sequence | sequence record 282669 | Insert
ACCGCCACCATGCTCAGGGTTCCGGAGCCGCGGCCCGGGGAGGCGAAAGCGGAGGGGGCCGCGCCGCCGA
CCCCGTCCAAGCCGCTCACGTCCTTCCTCATCCAGGACATCCTGCGGGACGGCGCGCAGCGGCAAGGCGG
CCGCACGAGCAGCCAGAGACAGCGCGACCCGGAGCCGGAGCCAGAGCCAGAGCCAGAGGGAGGACGCAGC
CGCGCCGGGGCGCAGAACGACCAGCTGAGCACCGGGCCCCGCGCCGCGCCGGAGGAGGCCGAGACGCTGG
CAGAGACCGAGCCAGAAAGGCACTTGGGGTCTTATCTGTTGGACTCTGAAAACACTTCAGGCGCCCTTCC
AAGGCTTCCCCAAACCCCTAAGCAGCCGCAGAAGCGCTCCCGAGCTGCCTTC
[171 nt withheld, positions 403-573]
GGAGACTTGGAGAAGCACTCCTCTTTGCCGGCCCTGAAAGAGGAGGCCTTCTCCCGGGCCTCCCTGGTCT
CCGTGTATAACAGCTATCCTTACTACCCATACCTGTACTGCGTGGGCAGCTGGAGCCCAGCTTTTTGGTA
GTAATGAACTAGTCCGTAACTTGAAAGTATTTCGATTTCTTGGCTTTATATATCTTGTGGAAAGGACGAG
TGATGCGGTGTCTATAGACATAA
