>Addgene plasmid #143513 | TFORF1513 | depositor partial sequence | sequence record 282670 | Barcode
GTGATGCGGTGTCTATAGACATAA
